Addgene plasmid #66713: pGEX6P1-UBE2S-UBD
Purpose: Expresses the UBE2S-UBD fusion protein in E. coli
Depositing lab: David Komander. Depositing organization: MRC Laboratory of Molecular Biology. Publication: Lys11-linked ubiquitin chains adopt compact conformations and are preferentially hydrolyzed by the deubiquitinase Cezanne. Bremm A, Freund SM, Komander D. Nat Struct Mol Biol. 2010 Aug;17(8):939-47. doi: 10.1038/nsmb.1873. Epub 2010 Jul 11. PubMed 20622874.
Backbone
  Vector backbone: pGEX6P1
  Backbone manufacturer: GE Healthcare
  Backbone size w/o insert (bp): 4984
  Vector type: Bacterial Expression
Growth in bacteria
  Bacterial resistance: Ampicillin, 100 μg/mL
  Growth temperature: 37°C
  Growth strain: DH5alpha
  Copy number: Unknown
Gene/Insert 1
  Gene/Insert name: e2-epf
  Entrez Gene: UBE2S (a.k.a. E2-EPF, E2EPF, EPF5)
  Promoter: T7
  Tag / fusion protein: GST-3C (N terminal on backbone)
  Cloning method: Unknown
  Sequencing primers: 5′ pGEX 5'; 3′ pGEX 3'
Gene/Insert 2
  Gene/Insert name: isot
  Entrez Gene: USP5 (a.k.a. ISOT)
  Promoter: T7
  Cloning method: Unknown
  Sequencing primers: 5′ pGEX 5'; 3′ pGEX 3'
Terms and licenses: Academic/Nonprofit Terms; Industry Terms: Not Available to Industry
How to cite: pGEX6P1-UBE2S-UBD was a gift from David Komander (Addgene plasmid # 66713 ; http://n2t.net/addgene:66713 ; RRID:Addgene_66713)
