[The description below was written by a language model from this plasmid's Addgene catalogue record.]
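Description:
pGEX6P1-UBE2S-UBD is a bacterial expression plasmid built on the commercial pGEX6P1 backbone (about 5 kb without insert) for producing a UBE2S-UBD fusion protein in E. coli. It is selected with ampicillin; the record gives the copy number as unknown and includes no feature table, so the origin of replication and other backbone elements are not itemised.

The payload is listed as two inserts that together form one fusion protein. The first is e2-epf, corresponding to UBE2S, a ubiquitin-conjugating (E2) enzyme. The second is isot, corresponding to USP5 (isopeptidase T), which by the construct name supplies the ubiquitin-binding domain ("UBD") portion. The record does not give the residue boundaries of either part, the linker between them, the species of origin, or the cloning method. The backbone contributes an N-terminal GST tag followed by a 3C protease cleavage site, which allows glutathione-affinity purification and then removal of the tag.

The promoter is catalogued as T7 for both inserts. pGEX-series vectors normally drive expression from the IPTG-inducible tac promoter, so this field may not reflect the actual plasmid and is best checked against the sequence.

The stated purpose is simply expression of the fusion protein in E. coli. The associated publication concerns Lys11-linked ubiquitin chains, their conformation and their hydrolysis by a deubiquitinase. This suggests the recombinant enzyme serves as a reagent in in vitro work on Lys11-linked polyubiquitin, although the catalogue entry does not spell out that use.
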