>Addgene plasmid #66713 | pGEX6P1-UBE2S-UBD | addgene partial sequence | sequence record 118173 | pGEX3 5'-CCGGGAGCTGCATGTGTCAGAGG-3'
CAGATCGTCAGTCAGTCACGATGCGGCCGCTTATGTCTTCTGCATCTTCAGCATGTCGATGCCGAAGTGG
GACAGGTGCTCAGCCAGGCTGGGGTCCAGGACCATGTCATCCTCATCATATGAGTACACGTCAGCTCCAT
CAGGGGTGATGGTGCCCAGCTTGACAGCTAACGGGTAGCCTGTCTCTCGGTAGTGCTCCACAGCGTGGTT
GTTGCCCCCACTGCCATCGAAGTAGCGTCGCCCACAGAGGATGGAGCCATCAGTCAGGTTGAGCCACAGG
TTCTCTCTCATGTCACACTTGGAGCACTTCCAGCCACAGGGAGGGATTCGAGCAGGGTTGTCCAACTGCT
TGAGGCTGAAGGCATGCTTAGACACCTGCCGTACCATGGGACCCTCAGCCCCTCCCGGGCCCCCTGGGGC
CCCAGGGTCGGTGGAGGAAGCTTCAGTGCCACTGGCCAGGGCCCGACCGGCTTCGGCCCTGCCGCTGGGC
CCGCCGGCGCCCCCGTGGATCTCTGTGAGCAGACGGGCCCGAGCTGCATACTCCTCGTAGTTCTCCAAGA
GCAGGCGGCCCGCCTCCTCGTTGAGTGCAGACTCGGGGTTAGGGTGGATCAGCAGGCACTTGATGGTCAG
CAGTACGTGTCGGATGCCCAGCTCAGCCGTCCAGTCCCTCTTGAGCACGTTGACGCAGATCTCGCCATTG
GCGCCCACGTTCGGGTGGAAGATCTTGGTCAGGAAGTAG
