>Addgene plasmid #66713 | pGEX6P1-UBE2S-UBD | addgene partial sequence | sequence record 119540 | pGEX5 5'-GGGCTGGCAAGCCACGTTTGGTG-3'
TTCTGTTCCAGGGGCCCCTGGGATCCAACTCCAACGTGGAGAACCTACCCCCGCACATCATCCGCCTGGT
GTACAAGGAGGTGACGACACTGACCGCAGACCCACCCGATGGCATCAAGGTCTTTCCCAACGAGGAGGAC
CTCACCGACCTCCAGGTCACCATCGAGGGCCCTGAGGGGACCCCATATGCTGGAGGTCTGTTCCGCATGA
AACTCCTGCTGGGGAAGGACTTCCCTGCCTCCCCACCCAAGGGCTACTTCCTGACCAAGATCTTCCACCC
GAACGTGGGCGCCAATGGCGAGATCTGCGTCAACGTGCTCAAGAGGGACTGGACGGCTGAGCTGGGCATC
CGACACGTACTGCTGACCATCAAGTGCCTGCTGATCCACCCTAACCCCGAGTCTGCACTCAACGAGGAGG
CGGGCCGCCTGCTCTTGGAGAACTACGAGGAGTATGCAGCTCGGGCCCGTCTGCTCACAGAGATCCACGG
GGGCGCCGGCGGGCCCAGCGGCAGGGCCGAAGCCGGTCGGGCCCTGGCCAGTGGCACTGAAGCTTCCTCC
ACCGACCCTGGGGCCCCAGGGGGCCCGGGAGGGGCTGAGGGTCCCATGGTACGGCAGGTGTCTAAGCATG
CCTTCAGCCTCAAGCAGTTGGACAACCCTGCTCGAATCCCTCCCTGTGGCTGGAAGTGCTCCAAGTGTGA
CATGAGAGAGAACCTGTGGCTCAACCTGACTGATGGCTCCATCCTCTGTGGGCGACGCTACTTCGATGGC
AGT
